>Addgene plasmid #103131 | pUC19-Q927P4 | addgene full sequence | sequence record 201895 | Addgene NGS Result
GCTTGTCTGTAAGCGGATGCCGGGAGCAGACAAGCCCGTCAGGGCGCGTCAGCGGGTGTTGGCGGGTGTC
GGGGCTGGCTTAACTATGCGGCATCAGAGCAGATTGTACTGAGAGTGCACCATATGCGGTGTGAAATACC
GCACAGATGCGTAAGGAGAAAATACCGCATCAGGCGCCATTCGCCATTCAGGCTGCGCAACTGTTGGGAA
GGGCGATCGGTGCGGGCCTCTTCGCTATTACGCCAGCTGGCGAAAGGGGGATGTGCTGCAAGGCGATTAA
GTTGGGTAACGCCAGGGTTTTCCCAGTCACGACGTTGTAAAACGACGGCCAGTGTGCTGTCTCATCATTT
TGGCAAAGAATTCGCGGCCGCCACCATGAAGAAGCCATATACAATTGGACTGGATATCGGTACTAATTCT
GTGGGATGGGCAGTGCTCACAGACCAGTACGATCTGGTTAAGAGAAAGATGAAAATCGCAGGCGATTCTG
AGAAGAAGCAGATCAAAAAAAATTTTTGGGGAGTCAGGCTTTTCGATGAGGGCCAGACTGCTGCAGATCG
AAGAATGGCCAGGACAGCTAGACGCAGGATTGAACGGCGACGGAACAGAATCTCTTACTTGCAAGGGATC
TTTGCCGAGGAGATGAGCAAGACCGATGCCAATTTCTTTTGTAGGCTTAGTGATTCTTTCTACGTAGATA
ACGAAAAGCGCAATAGCCGGCATCCCTTCTTTGCGACTATCGAGGAGGAGGTGGAATACCATAAAAATTA
CCCCACCATTTACCACTTGAGAGAGGAATTGGTCAACAGTTCTGAAAAAGCTGACCTGCGGCTTGTGTAT
CTGGCCCTTGCACACATCATCAAGTATAGAGGCAATTTTCTGATCGAAGGCGCCCTGGATACACAAAACA
CTTCAGTGGATGGAATCTATAAACAGTTTATCCAGACATACAACCAGGTATTTGCTAGCGGCATCGAGGA
CGGCAGCCTCAAAAAACTCGAGGACAATAAAGACGTGGCCAAAATCCTGGTCGAGAAAGTTACCCGAAAG
GAGAAGCTGGAGCGGATCCTCAAGCTGTATCCTGGCGAGAAGTCAGCTGGCATGTTTGCCCAGTTCATCA
GCCTGATTGTTGGCAGCAAGGGCAATTTTCAAAAGCCATTTGACCTTATTGAAAAGTCCGACATAGAGTG
CGCCAAGGATAGTTACGAGGAGGACTTGGAATCCCTGCTCGCCCTCATTGGCGACGAATATGCCGAGCTG
TTTGTGGCGGCGAAGAACGCTTACTCAGCAGTCGTGCTGTCCTCCATCATTACAGTAGCCGAGACTGAAA
CCAACGCCAAGCTGTCTGCAAGTATGATAGAGCGCTTCGACACACACGAAGAGGACTTGGGAGAGCTCAA
AGCTTTCATCAAATTGCACCTGCCAAAGCACTACGAGGAAATTTTTTCAAATACAGAAAAACACGGCTAC
GCTGGATACATTGACGGTAAGACTAAGCAGGCAGACTTCTACAAATACATGAAAATGACTTTGGAAAACA
TCGAGGGCGCTGATTACTTTATTGCTAAAATTGAAAAGGAAAACTTCCTGCGCAAACAGAGGACGTTTGA
TAATGGAGCAATACCGCATCAATTGCATCTTGAGGAGCTGGAGGCTATACTGCACCAGCAGGCCAAGTAC
TACCCCTTCCTCAAAGAGAACTACGATAAAATCAAGTCACTCGTAACATTTCGGATCCCATACTTTGTAG
GGCCTCTGGCTAACGGACAATCCGAGTTCGCCTGGTTGACCAGGAAAGCCGACGGGGAAATCAGGCCATG
GAACATCGAGGAGAAGGTTGATTTTGGCAAGAGCGCAGTTGACTTTATAGAGAAGATGACAAACAAGGAC
ACCTATCTGCCCAAAGAAAATGTCTTGCCTAAGCATAGTCTCTGCTATCAAAAGTACCTGGTGTACAACG
AACTTACTAAGGTGCGGTATATCAACGACCAGGGGAAGACCTCATATTTTTCCGGGCAAGAAAAGGAGCA
GATATTTAATGACTTGTTTAAGCAGAAGAGAAAGGTCAAGAAAAAGGATCTGGAATTGTTCTTGAGAAAC
ATGTCACATGTTGAATCCCCCACCATCGAGGGACTCGAGGATTCCTTCAACTCCAGCTACAGTACGTACC
ACGACCTGCTGAAGGTGGGCATCAAACAGGAGATCCTCGACAATCCCGTTAACACTGAGATGCTTGAAAA
CATTGTTAAGATCCTCACTGTTTTCGAAGATAAGCGCATGATCAAAGAGCAACTTCAGCAGTTCAGCGAT
GTGCTGGACGGGGTTGTACTCAAGAAACTGGAAAGGCGGCACTACACCGGCTGGGGCCGCCTGTCCGCCA
AACTGCTGATGGGCATCAGGGACAAACAGTCTCACCTTACAATACTCGATTATCTGATGAATGACGATGG
CCTCAATCGGAATCTCATGCAGCTCATCAACGATTCTAATCTCTCTTTCAAGTCCATCATTGAGAAGGAG
CAGGTGACCACAGCCGACAAAGACATCCAGTCAATTGTCGCTGACCTGGCAGGCTCCCCAGCTATTAAGA
AAGGCATATTGCAGAGTCTCAAAATAGTGGATGAACTGGTTTCTGTGATGGGGTACCCTCCACAGACCAT
CGTGGTGGAAATGGCGCGCGAGAACCAGACAACCGGGAAAGGAAAAAACAATTCCAGACCTAGATATAAA
TCCCTGGAGAAGGCCATCAAGGAATTCGGAAGCCAAATTCTCAAGGAGCACCCCACAGACAATCAGGAGC
TGAGGAACAATCGCCTCTACCTGTATTACCTCCAGAACGGCAAGGATATGTACACCGGTCAGGATCTCGA
TATCCATAATCTCAGCAATTACGACATTGACCACATTGTGCCCCAGTCTTTCATTACGGACAATAGTATC
GACAACCTGGTCCTGACCTCTTCTGCTGGTAACCGGGAAAAAGGAGACGACGTTCCTCCTCTGGAGATCG
TGCGGAAACGAAAGGTCTTTTGGGAAAAACTGTACCAGGGCAACCTGATGTCCAAACGAAAATTCGATTA
CCTGACGAAGGCTGAGAGGGGTGGACTTACAGAAGCCGACAAAGCTCGGTTCATACATAGACAGCTGGTA
GAGACAAGACAGATCACCAAGAACGTGGCGAATATCCTGCACCAACGCTTCAATTACGAGAAGGATGACC
ATGGTAACACCATGAAACAGGTGCGCATCGTCACACTCAAGTCTGCCTTGGTCAGCCAGTTTCGCAAGCA
GTTCCAACTCTATAAGGTGAGAGATGTTAATGATTATCATCACGCCCACGATGCATACCTGAACGGCGTG
GTTGCTAATACGCTGCTTAAAGTCTATCCACAGCTCGAGCCTGAATTTGTGTATGGAGACTACCACCAGT
TTGATTGGTTTAAAGCCAACAAGGCCACTGCAAAGAAGCAATTCTACACGAACATCATGCTGTTTTTTGC
CCAGAAGGATAGGATCATTGACGAGAACGGGGAGATTCTGTGGGATAAAAAATACTTGGACACCGTCAAG
AAAGTGATGAGTTATAGACAGATGAACATCGTCAAAAAGACCGAGATCCAGAAGGGCGAATTCTCCAAGG
CAACCATCAAACCCAAGGGTAATTCATCAAAGCTGATTCCCCGGAAAACAAACTGGGATCCAATGAAATA
TGGGGGCCTGGATAGCCCGAATATGGCGTACGCCGTGGTGATCGAGTACGCAAAAGGCAAAAACAAGTTG
GTGTTTGAGAAAAAAATTATCCGCGTGACCATAATGGAAAGAAAAGCCTTTGAGAAAGACGAGAAAGCAT
TTCTGGAGGAGCAGGGTTACAGGCAACCTAAGGTATTGGCTAAACTCCCCAAATATACCCTGTATGAGTG
TGAAGAGGGGAGGCGGAGAATGCTTGCGAGCGCCAACGAGGCCCAGAAGGGCAACCAGCAAGTGCTGCCT
AATCATTTGGTGACCCTGCTGCATCATGCTGCCAATTGTGAAGTGAGTGACGGGAAATCACTGGATTACA
TCGAGTCAAATAGAGAGATGTTTGCCGAGCTCCTCGCCCACGTCTCTGAGTTCGCCAAGCGCTATACACT
GGCCGAAGCCAATCTCAACAAGATTAACCAGCTGTTCGAGCAGAATAAGGAAGGTGATATAAAGGCAATC
GCCCAGTCATTTGTCGACCTGATGGCATTCAACGCAATGGGAGCGCCGGCGAGCTTCAAGTTCTTTGAAA
CCACAATTGAGCGGAAGCGGTACAACAACCTGAAGGAACTTTTGAATTCCACTATTATCTACCAGAGTAT
CACCGGCCTTTACGAGAGCCGAAAGAGGCTGGATGATAGCAGGGCTGACCCCAAGAAGAAGAGGAAGGTG
AGGTCCATGGTCATAGCTGTTTCCTGTGTGAAATTGTTATCCGCTCACAATTCCACACAACATACGAGCC
GGAAGCATAAAGTGTAAAGCCTGGGGTGCCTAATGAGTGAGCTAACTCACATTAATTGCGTTGCGCTCAC
TGCCCGCTTTCCAGTCGGGAAACCTGTCGTGCCAGCTGCATTAATGAATCGGCCAACGCGCGGGGAGAGG
CGGTTTGCGTATTGGGCGCTCTTCCGCTTCCTCGCTCACTGACTCGCTGCGCTCGGTCGTTCGGCTGCGT
CTTCCGCTTCCTCGCTCACTGACTCGCTGCGCTCGGTCGTTCGGCTGCGGCGAGCGGTATCAGCTCACTC
AAAGGCGGTAATACGGTTATCCACAGAATCAGGGGATAACGCAGGAAAGAACATGTGAGCAAAAGGCCAG
CAAAAGGCCAGGAACCGTAAAAAGGCCGCGTTGCTGGCGTTTTTCCATAGGCTCCGCCCCCCTGACGAGC
ATCACAAAAATCGACGCTCAAGTCAGAGGTGGCGAAACCCGACAGGACTATAAAGATACCAGGCGTTTCC
CCCTGGAAGCTCCCTCGTGCGCTCTCCTGTTCCGACCCTGCCGCTTACCGGATACCTGTCCGCCTTTCTC
CCTTCGGGAAGCGTGGCGCTTTCTCATAGCTCACGCTGTAGGTATCTCAGTTCGGTGTAGGTCGTTCGCT
CCAAGCTGGGCTGTGTGCACGAACCCCCCGTTCAGCCCGACCGCTGCGCCTTATCCGGTAACTATCGTCT
TGAGTCCAACCCGGTAAGACACGACTTATCGCCACTGGCAGCAGCCACTGGTAACAGGATTAGCAGAGCG
AGGTATGTAGGCGGTGCTACAGAGTTCTTGAAGTGGTGGCCTAACTACGGCTACACTAGAAGAACAGTAT
TTGGTATCTGCGCTCTGCTGAAGCCAGTTACCTTCGGAAAAAGAGTTGGTAGCTCTTGATCCGGCAAACA
AACCACCGCTGGTAGCGGTGGTTTTTTTGTTTGCAAGCAGCAGATTACGCGCAGAAAAAAAGGATCTCAA
GAAGATCCTTTGATCTTTTCTACGGGGTCTGACGCTCAGTGGAACGAAAACTCACGTTAAGGGATTTTGG
TCATGAGATTATCAAAAAGGATCTTCACCTAGATCCTTTTAAATTAAAAATGAAGTTTTAAATCAATCTA
AAGTATATATGAGTAAACTTGGTCTGACAGTTACCAATGCTTAATCAGTGAGGCACCTATCTCAGCGATC
TGTCTATTTCGTTCATCCATAGTTGCCTGACTCCCCGTCGTGTAGATAACTACGATACGGGAGGGCTTAC
CATCTGGCCCCAGTGCTGCAATGATACCGCGAGACCCACGCTCACCGGCTCCAGATTTATCAGCAATAAA
CCAGCCAGCCGGAAGGGCCGAGCGCAGAAGTGGTCCTGCAACTTTATCCGCCTCCATCCAGTCTATTAAT
TGTTGCCGGGAAGCTAGAGTAAGTAGTTCGCCAGTTAATAGTTTGCGCAACGTTGTTGCCATTGCTACAG
GCATCGTGGTGTCACGCTCGTCGTTTGGTATGGCTTCATTCAGCTCCGGTTCCCAACGATCAAGGCGAGT
TACATGATCCCCCATGTTGTGCAAAAAAGCGGTTAGCTCCTTCGGTCCTCCGATCGTTGTCAGAAGTAAG
TTGGCCGCAGTGTTATCACTCATGGTTATGGCAGCACTGCATAATTCTCTTACTGTCATGCCATCCGTAA
GATGCTTTTCTGTGACTGGTGAGTACTCAACCAAGTCATTCTGAGAATAGTGTATGCGGCGACCGAGTTG
CTCTTGCCCGGCGTCAATACGGGATAATACCGCGCCACATAGCAGAACTTTAAAAGTGCTCATCATTGGA
AAACGTTCTTCGGGGCGAAAACTCTCAAGGATCTTACCGCTGTTGAGATCCAGTTCGATGTAACCCACTC
GTGCACCCAACTGATCTTCAGCATCTTTTACTTTCACCAGCGTTTCTGGGTGAGCAAAAACAGGAAGGCA
AAATGCCGCAAAAAAGGGAATAAGGGCGACACGGAAATGTTGAATACTCATACTCTTCCTTTTTCAATAT
TATTGAAGCATTTATCAGGGTTATTGTCTCATGAGCGGATACATATTTGAATGTATTTAGAAAAATAAAC
AAATAGGGGTTCCGCGCACATTTCCCCGAAAAGTGCCACCTGACGTCTAAGAAACCATTATTATCATGAC
ATTAACCTATAAAAATAGGCGTATCACGAGGCCCTTTCGTCTCGCGCGTTTCGGTGATGACGGTGAAAAC
CTCTGACACATGCAGCTCCCGGAGACGGTCACA
Features (pLannotate 1.2.2; 12 found; start..end, strand, type, name):
     75..174     +  misc_feature   bom (fragment): basis of mobility region from pBR322
    180..334     -  CDS            lacZα (fragment): LacZα fragment of β-galactosidase; lacZ fragment
    376..4377    +  CDS            cas9: CAS9_LISIN - Also known as csn1. Experimental evidence at protein level: Swiss-Prot protein existence level 1. CRISPR (clustered regularly interspaced short palindromic repeat) is an adaptive immune system that provides protection against mobile genetic elements (viruses, transposable elements and conjugative plasmids). CRISPR clusters contain spacers, sequences complementary to antecedent mobile elements, and target invading nucleic acids. CRISPR clusters are transcribed and processed into CRISPR RNA (crRNA). In type II CRISPR systems correct processing of pre-crRNA requires a trans- encoded
   4444..4460    -  protein_bind   lac operator: The lac repressor binds to the lac operator to inhibit transcription in E. coli. This inhibition can be relieved by adding lactose or isopropyl-β-D-thiogalactopyranoside (IPTG). lac repressor encoded by lacI
   4468..4498    -  promoter       lac promoter: promoter for the E. coli lac operon
   4513..4534    -  protein_bind   CAP binding site: CAP binding activates transcription in the presence of cAMP. E. coli catabolite activator protein
   4547..4639    -  CDS            lacI (fragment): lac repressor; lacI; The lac repressor binds to the lac operator to inhibit transcription in E. coli. This inhibition can be relieved by adding lactose or isopropyl-β-D-thiogalactopyranoside (IPTG).
   4641..4689    -  rep_origin     RSF ori (fragment): Plasmids containing the RSF 1030 origin of replication can be propagated in E. coli cells that contain additional plasmids with compatible origins.
   4872..5460    -  rep_origin     ori: high-copy-number ColE1/pMB1/pBR322/pUC origin of replication
   5631..6491    -  CDS            AmpR: β-lactamase; bla; confers resistance to ampicillin, carbenicillin, and related antibiotics
   6492..6596    -  promoter       AmpR promoter: bla
   6691..6726    +  CDS            rop (fragment): Rop protein, which maintains plasmids at low copy number; rop
