[The description below was written by a language model from this plasmid's Addgene catalogue record and pLannotate feature annotations shown in this document.]
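Description:
pUC19-Q927P4 is a bacterial cloning plasmid that stores a synthetic, human codon-optimized Cas9 coding sequence from Listeria innocua serovar 6a (strain CLIP 11262). The name Q927P4 is the identifier used for this Cas9 orthologue. The backbone is pUC19. The plasmid therefore replicates in E. coli at high copy number from the ColE1/pMB1-type pUC origin and is selected with ampicillin through the β-lactamase gene and its native promoter. The sequenced record is about 6.75 kb. The short hits annotated as bom, rop, lacI and RSF ori are only fragments, most likely residual backbone sequence or weak homology matches, and are not functional elements.

The roughly 4.0 kb Cas9 open reading frame was inserted by Gibson assembly into the lacZα/polylinker region, leaving only a fragment of lacZα on one side. The lac promoter, lac operator and CAP binding site lie on the other side. In the feature table the Cas9 gene is on the forward strand, whereas the lac promoter is on the reverse strand just downstream of it and reads back toward the gene. The promoter would therefore produce antisense rather than sense transcripts. No mammalian promoter, polyadenylation signal, nuclear localization signal, epitope tag or guide RNA cassette is annotated.

The plasmid is therefore best regarded as a sequence-verified template rather than an expression vector. It provides a source from which the codon-optimized L. innocua Cas9 gene can be amplified or subcloned into expression constructs for use in human cells. It comes from work on high-throughput assembly of multiple cas9 gene variants from tiled, sequence-verified oligonucleotides.
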