Addgene plasmid #103131: pUC19-Q927P4
Purpose: Cas9 coding gene template with optimized sequence for human codon usage
Depositing lab: Duhee Bang. Depositing organization: Yonsei University. Publication: High-throughput construction of multiple cas9 gene variants via assembly of high-depth tiled and sequence-verified oligonucleotides. Cho N, Seo HN, Ryu T, Kwon E, Huh S, Noh J, Yeom H, Hwang B, Ha H, Lee JH, Kwon S, Bang D. Nucleic Acids Res. 2018 May 18;46(9):e55. doi: 10.1093/nar/gky112. PubMed 29529247.
Backbone
  Vector backbone: pUC19
  Backbone manufacturer: NEB(New England Biolabs)
  Vector type: CRISPR ; Cloning vector
Growth in bacteria
  Bacterial resistance: Ampicillin, 100 μg/mL
  Growth temperature: 37°C
  Growth strain: DH5alpha
  Copy number: High Copy
Gene/Insert
  Gene/Insert name: Q927P4(Cas9 coding gene from Listeria innocua serovar 6a (strain CLIP 11262))
  Insert size (bp): 4002
  Mutation: human codon-optimized
  Cloning method: Gibson Cloning
  Sequencing primers: 5′ gctgcaaggcgattaagttg; 3′ cggctcgtatgttgtgtgg
Terms and licenses: Academic/Nonprofit Terms; Industry Terms: Not Available to Industry
How to cite: pUC19-Q927P4 was a gift from Duhee Bang (Addgene plasmid # 103131 ; http://n2t.net/addgene:103131 ; RRID:Addgene_103131)
