>Addgene plasmid #103131 | pUC19-Q927P4 | depositor partial sequence | sequence record 195299 | Q927P4
ATGAAGAAGCCATATACAATTGGACTGGATATCGGTACTAATTCTGTGGGATGGGCAGTGCTCACAGACC
AGTACGATCTGGTTAAGAGAAAGATGAAAATCGCAGGCGATTCTGAGAAGAAGCAGATCAAAAAAAATTT
TTGGGGAGTCAGGCTTTTCGATGAGGGCCAGACTGCTGCAGATCGAAGAATGGCCAGGACAGCTAGACGC
AGGATTGAACGGCGACGGAACAGAATCTCTTACTTGCAAGGGATCTTTGCCGAGGAGATGAGCAAGACCG
ATGCCAATTTCTTTTGTAGGCTTAGTGATTCTTTCTACGTAGATAACGAAAAGCGCAATAGCCGGCATCC
CTTCTTTGCGACTATCGAGGAGGAGGTGGAATACCATAAAAATTACCCCACCATTTACCACTTGAGAGAG
GAATTGGTCAACAGTTCTGAAAAAGCTGACCTGCGGCTTGTGTATCTGGCCCTTGCACACATCATCAAGT
ATAGAGGCAATTTTCTGATCGAAGGCGCCCTGGATACACAAAACACTTCAGTGGATGGAATCTATAAACA
GTTTATCCAGACATACAACCAGGTATTTGCTAGCGGCATCGAGGACGGCAGCCTCAAAAAACTCGAGGAC
AATAAAGACGTGGCCAAAATCCTGGTCGAGAAAGTTACCCGAAAGGAGAAGCTGGAGCGGATCCTCAAGC
TGTATCCTGGCGAGAAGTCAGCTGGCATGTTTGCCCAGTTCATCAGCCTGATTGTTGGCAGCAAGGGCAA
TTTTCAAAAGCCATTTGACCTTATTGAAAAGTCCGACATAGAGTGCGCCAAGGATAGTTACGAGGAGGAC
TTGGAATCCCTGCTCGCCCTCATTGGCGACGAATATGCCGAGCTGTTTGTGGCGGCGAAGAACGCTTACT
CAGCAGTCGTGCTGTCCTCCATCATTACAGTAGCCGAGACTGAAACCAACGCCAAGCTGTCTGCAAGTAT
GATAGAGCGCTTCGACACACACGAAGAGGACTTGGGAGAGCTCAAAGCTTTCATCAAATTGCACCTGCCA
AAGCACTACGAGGAAATTTTTTCAAATACAGAAAAACACGGCTACGCTGGATACATTGACGGTAAGACTA
AGCAGGCAGACTTCTACAAATACATGAAAATGACTTTGGAAAACATCGAGGGCGCTGATTACTTTATTGC
TAAAATTGAAAAGGAAAACTTCCTGCGCAAACAGAGGACGTTTGATAATGGAGCAATACCGCATCAATTG
CATCTTGAGGAGCTGGAGGCTATACTGCACCAGCAGGCCAAGTACTACCCCTTCCTCAAAGAGAACTACG
ATAAAATCAAGTCACTCGTAACATTTCGGATCCCATACTTTGTAGGGCCTCTGGCTAACGGACAATCCGA
GTTCGCCTGGTTGACCAGGAAAGCCGACGGGGAAATCAGGCCATGGAACATCGAGGAGAAGGTTGATTTT
GGCAAGAGCGCAGTTGACTTTATAGAGAAGATGACAAACAAGGACACCTATCTGCCCAAAGAAAATGTCT
TGCCTAAGCATAGTCTCTGCTATCAAAAGTACCTGGTGTACAACGAACTTACTAAGGTGCGGTATATCAA
CGACCAGGGGAAGACCTCATATTTTTCCGGGCAAGAAAAGGAGCAGATATTTAATGACTTGTTTAAGCAG
AAGAGAAAGGTCAAGAAAAAGGATCTGGAATTGTTCTTGAGAAACATGTCACATGTTGAATCCCCCACCA
TCGAGGGACTCGAGGATTCCTTCAACTCCAGCTACAGTACGTACCACGACCTGCTGAAGGTGGGCATCAA
ACAGGAGATCCTCGACAATCCCGTTAACACTGAGATGCTTGAAAACATTGTTAAGATCCTCACTGTTTTC
GAAGATAAGCGCATGATCAAAGAGCAACTTCAGCAGTTCAGCGATGTGCTGGACGGGGTTGTACTCAAGA
AACTGGAAAGGCGGCACTACACCGGCTGGGGCCGCCTGTCCGCCAAACTGCTGATGGGCATCAGGGACAA
ACAGTCTCACCTTACAATACTCGATTATCTGATGAATGACGATGGCCTCAATCGGAATCTCATGCAGCTC
ATCAACGATTCTAATCTCTCTTTCAAGTCCATCATTGAGAAGGAGCAGGTGACCACAGCCGACAAAGACA
TCCAGTCAATTGTCGCTGACCTGGCAGGCTCCCCAGCTATTAAGAAAGGCATATTGCAGAGTCTCAAAAT
AGTGGATGAACTGGTTTCTGTGATGGGGTACCCTCCACAGACCATCGTGGTGGAAATGGCGCGCGAGAAC
CAGACAACCGGGAAAGGAAAAAACAATTCCAGACCTAGATATAAATCCCTGGAGAAGGCCATCAAGGAAT
TCGGAAGCCAAATTCTCAAGGAGCACCCCACAGACAATCAGGAGCTGAGGAACAATCGCCTCTACCTGTA
TTACCTCCAGAACGGCAAGGATATGTACACCGGTCAGGATCTCGATATCCATAATCTCAGCAATTACGAC
ATTGACCACATTGTGCCCCAGTCTTTCATTACGGACAATAGTATCGACAACCTGGTCCTGACCTCTTCTG
CTGGTAACCGGGAAAAAGGAGACGACGTTCCTCCTCTGGAGATCGTGCGGAAACGAAAGGTCTTTTGGGA
AAAACTGTACCAGGGCAACCTGATGTCCAAACGAAAATTCGATTACCTGACGAAGGCTGAGAGGGGTGGA
CTTACAGAAGCCGACAAAGCTCGGTTCATACATAGACAGCTGGTAGAGACAAGACAGATCACCAAGAACG
TGGCGAATATCCTGCACCAACGCTTCAATTACGAGAAGGATGACCATGGTAACACCATGAAACAGGTGCG
CATCGTCACACTCAAGTCTGCCTTGGTCAGCCAGTTTCGCAAGCAGTTCCAACTCTATAAGGTGAGAGAT
GTTAATGATTATCATCACGCCCACGATGCATACCTGAACGGCGTGGTTGCTAATACGCTGCTTAAAGTCT
ATCCACAGCTCGAGCCTGAATTTGTGTATGGAGACTACCACCAGTTTGATTGGTTTAAAGCCAACAAGGC
CACTGCAAAGAAGCAATTCTACACGAACATCATGCTGTTTTTTGCCCAGAAGGATAGGATCATTGACGAG
AACGGGGAGATTCTGTGGGATAAAAAATACTTGGACACCGTCAAGAAAGTGATGAGTTATAGACAGATGA
ACATCGTCAAAAAGACCGAGATCCAGAAGGGCGAATTCTCCAAGGCAACCATCAAACCCAAGGGTAATTC
ATCAAAGCTGATTCCCCGGAAAACAAACTGGGATCCAATGAAATATGGGGGCCTGGATAGCCCGAATATG
GCGTACGCCGTGGTGATCGAGTACGCAAAAGGCAAAAACAAGTTGGTGTTTGAGAAAAAAATTATCCGCG
TGACCATAATGGAAAGAAAAGCCTTTGAGAAAGACGAGAAAGCATTTCTGGAGGAGCAGGGTTACAGGCA
ACCTAAGGTATTGGCTAAACTCCCCAAATATACCCTGTATGAGTGTGAAGAGGGGAGGCGGAGAATGCTT
GCGAGCGCCAACGAGGCCCAGAAGGGCAACCAGCAAGTGCTGCCTAATCATTTGGTGACCCTGCTGCATC
ATGCTGCCAATTGTGAAGTGAGTGACGGGAAATCACTGGATTACATCGAGTCAAATAGAGAGATGTTTGC
CGAGCTCCTCGCCCACGTCTCTGAGTTCGCCAAGCGCTATACACTGGCCGAAGCCAATCTCAACAAGATT
AACCAGCTGTTCGAGCAGAATAAGGAAGGTGATATAAAGGCAATCGCCCAGTCATTTGTCGACCTGATGG
CATTCAACGCAATGGGAGCGCCGGCGAGCTTCAAGTTCTTTGAAACCACAATTGAGCGGAAGCGGTACAA
CAACCTGAAGGAACTTTTGAATTCCACTATTATCTACCAGAGTATCACCGGCCTTTACGAGAGCCGAAAG
AGGCTGGATGAT
